>Addgene plasmid #128933 | JB88 | addgene full sequence | sequence record 254183 | Addgene NGS Result
GACGGATCGGGAGATCTCCCGATCCCCTATGGTGCACTCTCAGTACAATCTGCTCTGATGCCGCATAGTT
AAGCCAGTATCTGCTCCCTGCTTGTGTGTTGGAGGTCGCTGAGTAGTGCGCGAGCAAAATTTAAGCTACA
ACAAGGCAAGGCTTGACCGACAATTGCATGAAGAATCTGCTTAGGGTTAGGCGTTTTGCGCTGCTTCGCG
ATGTACGGGCCAGATATACGCGTTGACATTGATTATTGACTAGTTATTAATAGTAATCAATTACGGGGTC
ATTAGTTCATAGCCCATATATGGAGTTCCGCGTTACATAACTTACGGTAAATGGCCCGCCTGGCTGACCG
CCCAACGACCCCCGCCCATTGACGTCAATAATGACGTATGTTCCCATAGTAACGCCAATAGGGACTTTCC
ATTGACGTCAATGGGTGGAGTATTTACGGTAAACTGCCCACTTGGCAGTACATCAAGTGTATCATATGCC
AAGTACGCCCCCTATTGACGTCAATGACGGTAAATGGCCCGCCTGGCATTATGCCCAGTACATGACCTTA
TGGGACTTTCCTACTTGGCAGTACATCTACGTATTAGTCATCGCTATTACCATGGTGATGCGGTTTTGGC
AGTACATCAATGGGCGTGGATAGCGGTTTGACTCACGGGGATTTCCAAGTCTCCACCCCATTGACGTCAA
TGGGAGTTTGTTTTGGCACCAAAATCAACGGGACTTTCCAAAATGTCGTAACAACTCCGCCCCATTGACG
CAAATGGGCGGTAGGCGTGTACGGTGGGAGGTCTATATAAGCAGAGCTCTCTGGCTAACTAGAGAACCCA
CTGCTTACTGGCTTATCGAAATTAATACGACTCACTATAGGGAGACCCAAGCTGGCTAGCAAGCTTACCG
GGATGCCGCAGTCCAAGTCCCGGAAGATCGCGATCCTGGGCTACCGGTCTGTGGGGAAAAACTCATTGAC
GATTCAATTTGTTGAAGGCCAATTTGTGGACTCCTACGATCCAACCATAGAAAACACTTTTACAAAGTTG
ATCACAGTAAATGGACAAGAATATCATCTTCAACTTGTAGACACAGCCGGGCAAGATGAATATTCTATCT
TTCCTCAGACATACTCCATAGATATTAATGGCTATATTCTTGTGTATTCTGTTACATCAATCAAAAGTTT
TGAAGTGATTAAAGTTATCCATGGCAAATTGTTGGATATGGTGGGGAAAGTACAAATACCTATTATGTTG
GTTGGGAATAAGAAAGACCTGCATATGGAAAGGGTGATCAGTTATGAAGAAGGGAAAGCTTTGGCAGAAT
CTTGGAATGCAGCTTTTTTGGAATCTTCTGCTAAAGAAAATCAGACTGCTGTGGATGTTTTTCGAAGGAT
AATTTTGGAGGCAGAAAAAATGGACGGGGCAGCTTCACAAGGCAAGTCTTCACCGCGGGAATTCGGAGCC
GGAGCTGGTACCATGGACAAGGACAACACCGTGCCCCTGAAGCTGATCGCCCTGCTGGCCAACGGCGAGT
TCCACTCTGGCGAGCAGCTGGGAGAGACCCTGGGAATGAGCAGAGCCGCCATCAACAAGCACATCCAGAC
ACTGAGAGACTGGGGAGTGGACGTGTTCACCGTGCCTGGCAAGGGCTACAGCCTGCCTGAGCCTATCCAG
CTGCTGAACGCCAAGCAGATCCTGGGACAGCTGGATGGCGGAAGCGTGGCCGTGCTGCCTGTGATCGACT
CCACCAATCAGTACCTGCTGGACAGAATCGGAGAGCTGAAGTCCGGCGACGCCTGCATCGCCGAGTACCA
GCAGGCTGGCAGAGGAGGCAGAGGACGGAAGTGGTTCAGCCCATTCGGAGCCAACCTGTACCTGTCCATG
TTCTGGAGACTGGAGCAGGGACCTGCTGCTGCCATCGGACTGAGTCTGGTGATCGGAATCGTGATGGCCG
AGGTGCTGAGAAAGCTGGGAGCCGACAAGGTGAGAGTGAAGTGGCCTAATGACCTGTACCTCCAGGACCG
CAAGCTGGCTGGCATCCTGGTGGAGCTGACAGGCAAGACAGGCGATGCCGCTCAGATCGTGATCGGAGCC
GGAATCAACATGGCCATGAGAAGAGTGGAGGAGAGCGTGGTGAACCAGGGCTGGATCACCCTGCAGGAGG
CTGGCATCAACCTGGACCGGAACACCCTGGCCGCCATGCTGATCAGAGAGCTGAGAGCCGCTCTGGAGCT
GTTCGAGCAGGAGGGACTGGCTCCTTACCTGAGCAGATGGGAGAAGCTGGACAACTTCATCAACAGACCT
GTGAAGCTGATCATCGGCGACAAGGAAATCTTCGGCATCTCCAGAGGAATCGACAAGCAGGGAGCTCTGC
TGCTGGAGCAGGACGGAATCATCAAGCCCTGGATGGGCGGAGAAATCTCCCTGAGAAGCGCAGAGAAGGG
ATCCGTCGACGGAGCCGGTGCTGGCGCATACCCCTACGACGTGCCCGACTACGCAGGCTCCGCAGTTCCA
GCGGTAGAAATCACCCACACCTTCTGGGAAAGGAACCTGCCCTCTGTTTCTGGCCTGCTGAAGATCATTG
GATTTTCCACATCAGTAACTGCCCTGGGGTTTGTGCTGTACAAATACAAGCTCCTGCCACGGTCTTGACC
CGGGGATATCCAGCACAGTGGCGGCCGCTCGAGTCTAGAGGGCCCGTTTAAACCCGCTGATCAGCCTCGA
CTGTGCCTTCTAGTTGCCAGCCATCTGTTGTTTGCCCCTCCCCCGTGCCTTCCTTGACCCTGGAAGGTGC
CACTCCCACTGTCCTTTCCTAATAAAATGAGGAAATTGCATCGCATTGTCTGAGTAGGTGTCATTCTATT
CTGGGGGGTGGGGTGGGGCAGGACAGCAAGGGGGAGGATTGGGAAGACAATAGCAGGCATGCTGGGGATG
CGGTGGGCTCTATGGCTTCTGAGGCGGAAAGAACCAGCTGGGGCTCTAGGGGGTATCCCC
[124 nt withheld, positions 3001-3124]
C
[91 nt withheld, positions 3126-3216]
A
[49 nt withheld, positions 3218-3266]
CCTTTGACGTTGGAGTCCACGTTCTTT
[37 nt withheld, positions 3294-3330]
ACCCTATCTCGGTCTATTCTTTTGATTTATAAGGGATTTTGCCGATTTCGGCCTATTGGTTAAAAAATGA
GCTGATTTAACAAAAATTTAACGCGAATTAATTCTGTGGAATGTGTGTCAGTTAGGGTGTGGAAAGTCCC
CAGGCTCCCCAGCAGGCAGAAGTATGCAAAGCATGCATCTCAATTAGTCAGCAACCAGGTGTGGAAAGTC
CCCAGGCTCCCCAGCAGGCAGAAGTATGCAAAGCATGCATCTCAATTAGTCAGCAACCATAGTCCCGCCC
CTAACTCCGCCCATCCCGCCCCTAACTCCGCCCAGTTCCGCCCATTCTCCGCCCCATGGCTGACTAATTT
TTTTTATTTATGCAGAGGCCGAGGCCGCCTCTGCCTCTGAGCTATTCCAGAAGTAGTGAGGAGGCTTTTT
TGGAGGCCTAGGCTTTTGCAAAAAGCTCCCGGGAGCTTGTATATCCATTTTCGGATCTGATCAAGAGACA
GGATGAGGATCGTTTCGCATGATTGAACAAGATGGATTGCACGCAGGTTCTCCGGCCGCTTGGGTGGAGA
GGCTATTCGGCTATGACTGGGCACAACAGACAATCGGCTGCTCTGATGCCGCCGTGTTCCGGCTGTCAGC
GCAGGGGCGCCCGGTTCTTTTTGTCAAGACCGACCTGTCCGGTGCCCTGAATGAACTGCAGGACGAGGCA
GCGCGGCTATCGTGGCTGGCCACGACGGGCGTTCCTTGCGCAGCTGTGCTCGACGTTGTCACTGAAGCGG
GAAGGGACTGGCTGCTATTGGGCGAAGTGCCGGGGCAGGATCTCCTGTCATCTCACCTTGCTCCTGCCGA
GAAAGTATCCATCATGGCTGATGCAATGCGGCGGCTGCATACGCTTGATCCGGCTACCTGCCCATTCGAC
CACCAAGCGAAACATCGCATCGAGCGAGCACGTACTCGGATGGAAGCCGGTCTTGTCGATCAGGATGATC
TGGACGAAGAGCATCAGGGGCTCGCGCCAGCCGAACTGTTCGCCAGGCTCAAGGCGCGCATGCCCGACGG
CGAGGATCTCGTCGTGACCCATGGCGATGCCTGCTTGCCGAATATCATGGTGGAAAATGGCCGCTTTTCT
GGATTCATCGACTGTGGCCGGCTGGGTGTGGCGGACCGCTATCAGGACATAGCGTTGGCTACCCGTGATA
TTGCTGAAGAGCTTGGCGGCGAATGGGCTGACCGCTTCCTCGTGCTTTACGGTATCGCCGCTCCCGATTC
GCAGCGCATCGCCTTCTATCGCCTTCTTGACGAGTTCTTCTGAGCGGGACTCTGGGGTTCGAAATGACCG
ACCAAGCGACGCCCAACCTGCCATCACGAGATTTCGATTCCACCGCCGCCTTCTATGAAAGGTTGGGCTT
CGGAATCGTTTTCCGGGACGCCGGCTGGATGATCCTCCAGCGCGGGGATCTCATGCTGGAGTTCTTCGCC
CACCCCAACTTGTTTATTGCAGCTTATAATGGTTACAAATAAAGCAATAGCATCACAAATTTCACAAATA
AAGCATTTTTTTCACTGCATTCTAGTTGTGGTTTGTCCAAACTCATCAATGTATCTTATCATGTCTGTAT
ACCGTCGACCTCTAGCTAGAGCTTGGCGTAATCATGGTCATAGCTGTTTCCTGTGTGAAATTGTTATCCG
CTCACAATTCCACACAACATACGAGCCGGAAGCATAAAGTGTAAAGCCTGGGGTGCCTAATGAGTGAGCT
AACTCACATTAATTGCGTTGCGCTCACTGCCCGCTTTCCAGTCGGGAAACCTGTCGTGCCAGCTGCATTA
ATGAATCGGCCAACGCGCGGGGAGAGGCGGTTTGCGTATTGGGCGCTCTTCCGCTTCCTCGCTCACTGAC
TCGCTGCGCTCGGTCGTTCGGCTGCGGCGAGCGGTATCAGCTCACTCAAAGGCGGTAATACGGTTATCCA
CAGAATCAGGGGATAACGCAGGAAAGAACATGTGAGCAAAAGGCCAGCAAAAGGCCAGGAACCGTAAAAA
GGCCGCGTTGCTGGCGTTTTTCCATAGGCTCCGCCCCCCTGACGAGCATCACAAAAATCGACGCTCAAGT
CAGAGGTGGCGAAACCCGACAGGACTATAAAGATACCAGGCGTTTCCCCCTGGAAGCTCCCTCGTGCGCT
CTCCTGTTCCGACCCTGCCGCTTACCGGATACCTGTCCGCCTTTCTCCCTTCGGGAAGCGTGGCGCTTTC
TCATAGCTCACGCTGTAGGTATCTCAGTTCGGTGTAGGTCGTTCGCTCCAAGCTGGGCTGTGTGCACGAA
CCCCCCGTTCAGCCCGACCGCTGCGCCTTATCCGGTAACTATCGTCTTGAGTCCAACCCGGTAAGACACG
ACTTATCGCCACTGGCAGCAGCCACTGGTAACAGGATTAGCAGAGCGAGGTATGTAGGCGGTGCTACAGA
GTTCTTGAAGTGGTGGCCTAACTACGGCTACACTAGAAGAACAGTATTTGGTATCTGCGCTCTGCTGAAG
CCAGTTACCTTCGGAAAAAGAGTTGGTAGCTCTTGATCCGGCAAACAAACCACCGCTGGTAGCGGTGGTT
TTTTTGTTTGCAAGCAGCAGATTACGCGCAGAAAAAAAGGATCTCAAGAAGATCCTTTGATCTTTTCTAC
GGGGTCTGACGCTCAGTGGAACGAAAACTCACGTTAAGGGATTTTGGTCATGAGATTATCAAAAAGGATC
TTCACCTAGATCCTTTTAAATTAAAAATGAAGTTTTAAATCAATCTAAAGTATATATGAGTAAACTTGGT
CTGACAGTTACCAATGCTTAATCAGTGAGGCACCTATCTCAGCGATCTGTCTATTTCGTTCATCCATAGT
TGCCTGACTCCCCGTCGTGTAGATAACTACGATACGGGAGGGCTTACCATCTGGCCCCAGTGCTGCAATG
ATACCGCGAGACCCACGCTCACCGGCTCCAGATTTATCAGCAATAAACCAGCCAGCCGGAAGGGCCGAGC
GCAGAAGTGGTCCTGCAACTTTATCCGCCTCCATCCAGTCTATTAATTGTTGCCGGGAAGCTAGAGTAAG
TAGTTCGCCAGTTAATAGTTTGCGCAACGTTGTTGCCATTGCTACAGGCATCGTGGTGTCACGCTCGTCG
TTTGGTATGGCTTCATTCAGCTCCGGTTCCCAACGATCAAGGCGAGTTACATGATCCCCCATGTTGTGCA
AAAAAGCGGTTAGCTCCTTCGGTCCTCCGATCGTTGTCAGAAGTAAGTTGGCCGCAGTGTTATCACTCAT
GGTTATGGCAGCACTGCATAATTCTCTTACTGTCATGCCATCCGTAAGATGCTTTTCTGTGACTGGTGAG
TACTCAACCAAGTCATTCTGAGAATAGTGTATGCGGCGACCGAGTTGCTCTTGCCCGGCGTCAATACGGG
ATAATACCGCGCCACATAGCAGAACTTTAAAAGTGCTCATCATTGGAAAACGTTCTTCGGGGCGAAAACT
CTCAAGGATCTTACCGCTGTTGAGATCCAGTTCGATGTAACCCACTCGTGCACCCAACTGATCTTCAGCA
TCTTTTACTTTCACCAGCGTTTCTGGGTGAGCAAAAACAGGAAGGCAAAATGCCGCAAAAAAGGGAATAA
GGGCGACACGGAAATGTTGAATACTCATACTCTTCCTTTTTCAATATTATTGAAGCATTTATCAGGGTTA
TTGTCTCATGAGCGGATACATATTTGAATGTATTTAGAAAAATAAACAAATAGGGGTTCCGCGCACATTT
CCCCGAAAAGTGCCACCTGACGTC
Features (pLannotate 1.2.2; 22 found; start..end, strand, type, name):
     28..80      -  misc_feature   bom (fragment): basis of mobility region from pBR322
    235..614     +  enhancer       CMV enhancer: human cytomegalovirus immediate early enhancer
    615..818     +  promoter       CMV promoter: human cytomegalovirus (CMV) immediate early promoter
    814..847     +  LTR            5' LTR (truncated) (fragment): truncated 5' long terminal repeat (LTR) from HIV-1
    863..881     +  promoter       T7 promoter: promoter for bacteriophage T7 RNA polymerase
    913..1452    +  CDS            RHEB: RHEB_HUMAN - Also known as RHEB2. Experimental evidence at protein level: Swiss-Prot protein existence level 1. Activates the protein kinase activity of mTORC1, and thereby plays a role in the regulation of apoptosis. Stimulates the phosphorylation of S6K1 and EIF4EBP1 through activation of mTORC1 signaling. Has low intrinsic GTPase activity. From Homo sapiens (Human).
   1489..2448    +  CDS            BirA(R118G): promiscuous R118G mutant of the E. coli biotin protein ligase (Cronan, 2005) also known as BirA* or BioID
   2515..2655    +  CDS            MAOA (fragment): AOFA_HUMAN - Experimental evidence at protein level: Swiss-Prot protein existence level 1. Catalyzes the oxidative deamination of biogenic and xenobiotic amines and has important functions in the metabolism of neuroactive and vasoactive amines in the central nervous system and peripheral tissues. MAOA preferentially oxidizes biogenic amines such as 5-hydroxytryptamine (5-HT), norepinephrine and epinephrine. From Homo sapiens (Human).
   2731..2955    +  polyA_signal   bGH poly(A) signal: bovine growth hormone polyadenylation signal
   2959..2980    +  promoter       SV40 promoter (fragment): SV40 enhancer and early promoter
   3001..3429    +  rep_origin     f1 ori (sequence partly withheld): f1 bacteriophage origin of replication; arrow indicates direction of (+) strand synthesis
   3443..3772    +  promoter       SV40 promoter: SV40 enhancer and early promoter
   3839..4630    +  CDS            neo: KKA2_KLEPN - Also known as kan, nptII. Experimental evidence at protein level: Swiss-Prot protein existence level 1. Resistance to kanamycin, neomycin, paromomycin, ribostamycin, butirosin and gentamicin B. From Klebsiella pneumoniae.
   4654..4812    +  CDS            ble (fragment): BLE_KLEPN - Experimental evidence at protein level: Swiss-Prot protein existence level 1. Binding protein with a strong affinity to the bleomycin family of antibiotics. Binds to CL990; an antimitotic-antibiotic compound. From Klebsiella pneumoniae.
   4807..4928    +  polyA_signal   SV40 poly(A) signal: SV40 polyadenylation signal
   5001..5017    -  protein_bind   lac operator: The lac repressor binds to the lac operator to inhibit transcription in E. coli. This inhibition can be relieved by adding lactose or isopropyl-β-D-thiogalactopyranoside (IPTG). lac repressor encoded by lacI
   5025..5055    -  promoter       lac promoter: promoter for the E. coli lac operon
   5070..5091    -  protein_bind   CAP binding site: CAP binding activates transcription in the presence of cAMP. E. coli catabolite activator protein
   5104..5196    -  CDS            lacI (fragment): lac repressor; lacI; The lac repressor binds to the lac operator to inhibit transcription in E. coli. This inhibition can be relieved by adding lactose or isopropyl-β-D-thiogalactopyranoside (IPTG).
   5379..5967    -  rep_origin     ori: high-copy-number ColE1/pMB1/pBR322/pUC origin of replication
   6138..6998    -  CDS            AmpR: β-lactamase; bla; confers resistance to ampicillin, carbenicillin, and related antibiotics
   6999..7103    -  promoter       AmpR promoter: bla
