[The description below was written by a language model from this plasmid's Addgene catalogue record and pLannotate feature annotations shown in this document.]
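Description:
JB88 is a mammalian expression plasmid built on a backbone recorded as "cDNA3.36", whose annotated layout resembles a pcDNA3-type vector. It is maintained in E. coli through a high-copy ColE1/pUC-type origin with ampicillin selection (AmpR under its own bla promoter), and also carries an f1 phage origin. For selection in mammalian cells, an SV40 enhancer/early promoter drives a neomycin phosphotransferase gene followed by an SV40 polyadenylation signal. Short annotated fragments (bom, lacI, lac promoter/operator, a ble fragment, a brief HIV-1 LTR-like match) appear to be backbone remnants or minor sequence hits rather than functional parts.

The expression cassette uses the human CMV immediate early enhancer and promoter, with a T7 promoter just upstream of the insert and a bovine growth hormone polyadenylation signal downstream. The open reading frame is a fusion named RhebSN-BirA*-HA-MAO: human RHEB, a small GTPase that activates mTORC1, followed by the promiscuous R118G mutant of E. coli biotin ligase (BirA*, BioID), an HA epitope tag (named in the insert but not separately annotated), and a short fragment of human monoamine oxidase A. Given the stated purpose of mitochondrial relocalisation, the MAO segment presumably serves as the mitochondrial targeting/anchor sequence. "SN" suggests a serine-to-asparagine substitution in RHEB, of the kind commonly used to mimic an inactive, GDP-bound GTPase, but the record does not define the mutation.

The construct is intended to place the GTPase ectopically on mitochondria in cultured mammalian cells. There, the attached BirA* biotinylates nearby proteins, allowing candidate interactors to be identified by proximity labelling.
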