Addgene plasmid #128933: JB88
Purpose: mammalian expression, proximity labelling, mitochondrial relocalisation
Depositing lab: Sean Munro. Publication: In vivo identification of GTPase interactors by mitochondrial relocalization and proximity biotinylation. Gillingham AK, Bertram J, Begum F, Munro S. Elife. 2019 Jul 11;8. pii: 45916. doi: 10.7554/eLife.45916. PubMed 31294692.
Backbone
  Vector backbone: cDNA3.36
  Vector type: Mammalian Expression
Growth in bacteria
  Bacterial resistance: Ampicillin, 100 μg/mL
  Growth temperature: 37°C
  Growth strain: DH5alpha
  Copy number: High Copy
Gene/Insert
  Gene/Insert name: RhebSN-BirA*-HA-MAO
  Species: H. sapiens (human)
  Entrez Gene: RHEB (a.k.a. RHEB2)
  Cloning method: Restriction Enzyme; 5′ cloning site Unknown (unknown if destroyed); 3′ cloning site Unknown (unknown if destroyed)
Terms and licenses: Academic/Nonprofit Terms; Industry Terms: Not Available to Industry
Depositor comments: Please visit https://www.biorxiv.org/content/10.1101/553206v2 for bioRxiv preprint.
How to cite: JB88 was a gift from Sean Munro (Addgene plasmid # 128933 ; http://n2t.net/addgene:128933 ; RRID:Addgene_128933)
